Addgene plasmid #203267: B*47:01:01
Purpose: Overexpress HLA allele
Depositing lab: Derin Keskin & Catherine Wu. Depositing organization: Dana-Farber Cancer Institute. Publication: A large peptidome dataset improves HLA class I epitope prediction across most of the human population. Sarkizova S, Klaeger S, Le PM, Li LW, Oliveira G, Keshishian H, Hartigan CR, Zhang W, Braun DA, Ligon KL, Bachireddy P, Zervantonakis IK, Rosenbluth JM, Ouspenskaia T, Law T, Justesen S, Stevens J, Lane WJ, Eisenhaure T, Lan Zhang G, Clauser KR, Hacohen N, Carr SA, Wu CJ, Keskin DB. Nat Biotechnol. 2020 Feb;38(2):199-209. doi: 10.1038/s41587-019-0322-9. Epub 2019 Dec 16. PubMed 31844290.
Backbone
  Vector backbone: pcDNA-3
  Vector type: Mammalian Expression
Growth in bacteria
  Bacterial resistance: Ampicillin, 100 μg/mL
  Growth temperature: 37°C
  Growth strain: NEB Stable
  Copy number: High Copy
Gene/Insert
  Gene/Insert name: B*47:01:01
  Species: H. sapiens (human)
  Entrez Gene: HLA-B (a.k.a. AS, B-4901, HLAB)
  Cloning method: Restriction Enzyme; 5′ cloning site BamHI (unknown if destroyed); 3′ cloning site EcoRI (unknown if destroyed)
  Sequencing primers: 5′ unknown
Terms and licenses: Academic/Nonprofit Terms; Industry Terms: Not Available to Industry
Depositor comments: Shortname from TIGL: K62
How to cite: B*47:01:01 was a gift from Derin Keskin & Catherine Wu (Addgene plasmid # 203267 ; http://n2t.net/addgene:203267 ; RRID:Addgene_203267)
