[The description below was written by a language model from this plasmid's Addgene catalogue record and pLannotate feature annotations shown in this document.]
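Description:
B*47:01:01 is a mammalian expression plasmid built on the pcDNA-3 backbone that carries the coding sequence of the human HLA class I allele HLA-B*47:01:01, cloned between BamHI and EcoRI sites (the record does not say whether these sites survive). The sequenced plasmid is about 6.5 kb. It is propagated in E. coli as a high-copy plasmid through a ColE1/pUC-type origin and selected with ampicillin via the β-lactamase gene and its native promoter. An f1 origin is also present, along with small backbone remnants such as a bom fragment, lac promoter/operator elements and a lacI fragment that have no role in the intended use.

The HLA-B open reading frame (roughly 1.1 kb, consistent with a full-length heavy chain) sits downstream of the human cytomegalovirus immediate early enhancer and promoter and is followed by the bovine growth hormone polyadenylation signal, giving strong constitutive transcription in transfected mammalian cells. A T7 promoter between the CMV promoter and the insert allows in vitro transcription or serves as a sequencing primer site. No epitope tag or reporter is annotated. The automated annotation identifies the insert only generically as HLA-B, and its accompanying allele note refers to a different allele, so the B*47:01:01 assignment rests on the catalogue entry. A short hit labelled as a truncated HIV-1 LTR near the CMV promoter is probably an annotation artefact. A separate cassette with the SV40 early promoter, the neomycin phosphotransferase gene and the SV40 poly(A) signal permits G418 selection of stable transfectants.

The stated purpose is overexpression of a single HLA allele. The associated publication concerns a large HLA class I peptidome dataset for improving epitope prediction, which suggests use in profiling the peptides presented by this allele.
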