Features (pLannotate 1.2.2; 20 found; start..end, strand, type, name):
     28..80      -  misc_feature   bom (fragment): basis of mobility region from pBR322
    235..614     +  enhancer       CMV enhancer: human cytomegalovirus immediate early enhancer
    615..818     +  promoter       CMV promoter: human cytomegalovirus (CMV) immediate early promoter
    814..847     +  LTR            5' LTR (truncated) (fragment): truncated 5' long terminal repeat (LTR) from HIV-1
    863..881     +  promoter       T7 promoter: promoter for bacteriophage T7 RNA polymerase
    935..2020    +  CDS            HLA-B: HLAB_HUMAN - Also known as HLAB. Experimental evidence at protein level: Swiss-Prot protein existence level 1. Allele B*67:01: Displays peptides sharing a common signature motif, namely a Pro residue at position 2 and Leu anchor residue at the C-terminus. From Homo sapiens (Human).
   2100..2324    +  polyA_signal   bGH poly(A) signal: bovine growth hormone polyadenylation signal
   2328..2349    +  promoter       SV40 promoter (fragment): SV40 enhancer and early promoter
   2370..2798    +  rep_origin     f1 ori (sequence partly withheld): f1 bacteriophage origin of replication; arrow indicates direction of (+) strand synthesis
   2812..3141    +  promoter       SV40 promoter: SV40 enhancer and early promoter
   3208..3999    +  CDS            neo: KKA2_KLEPN - Also known as kan, nptII. Experimental evidence at protein level: Swiss-Prot protein existence level 1. Resistance to kanamycin, neomycin, paromomycin, ribostamycin, butirosin and gentamicin B. From Klebsiella pneumoniae.
   4023..4181    +  CDS            ble (fragment): BLE_KLEPN - Experimental evidence at protein level: Swiss-Prot protein existence level 1. Binding protein with a strong affinity to the bleomycin family of antibiotics. Binds to CL990; an antimitotic-antibiotic compound. From Klebsiella pneumoniae.
   4176..4297    +  polyA_signal   SV40 poly(A) signal: SV40 polyadenylation signal
   4370..4386    -  protein_bind   lac operator: The lac repressor binds to the lac operator to inhibit transcription in E. coli. This inhibition can be relieved by adding lactose or isopropyl-β-D-thiogalactopyranoside (IPTG). lac repressor encoded by lacI
   4394..4424    -  promoter       lac promoter: promoter for the E. coli lac operon
   4439..4460    -  protein_bind   CAP binding site: CAP binding activates transcription in the presence of cAMP. E. coli catabolite activator protein
   4473..4565    -  CDS            lacI (fragment): lac repressor; lacI; The lac repressor binds to the lac operator to inhibit transcription in E. coli. This inhibition can be relieved by adding lactose or isopropyl-β-D-thiogalactopyranoside (IPTG).
   4748..5336    -  rep_origin     ori: high-copy-number ColE1/pMB1/pBR322/pUC origin of replication
   5507..6367    -  CDS            AmpR: β-lactamase; bla; confers resistance to ampicillin, carbenicillin, and related antibiotics
   6368..6472    -  promoter       AmpR promoter: bla
>Addgene plasmid #203267 | B*47:01:01 | addgene full sequence | sequence record 399861 | Addgene NGS Result
GACGGATCGGGAGATCTCCCGATCCCCTATGGTGCACTCTCAGTACAATCTGCTCTGATGCCGCATAGTT
AAGCCAGTATCTGCTCCCTGCTTGTGTGTTGGAGGTCGCTGAGTAGTGCGCGAGCAAAATTTAAGCTACA
ACAAGGCAAGGCTTGACCGACAATTGCATGAAGAATCTGCTTAGGGTTAGGCGTTTTGCGCTGCTTCGCG
ATGTACGGGCCAGATATACGCGTTGACATTGATTATTGACTAGTTATTAATAGTAATCAATTACGGGGTC
ATTAGTTCATAGCCCATATATGGAGTTCCGCGTTACATAACTTACGGTAAATGGCCCGCCTGGCTGACCG
CCCAACGACCCCCGCCCATTGACGTCAATAATGACGTATGTTCCCATAGTAACGCCAATAGGGACTTTCC
ATTGACGTCAATGGGTGGAGTATTTACGGTAAACTGCCCACTTGGCAGTACATCAAGTGTATCATATGCC
AAGTACGCCCCCTATTGACGTCAATGACGGTAAATGGCCCGCCTGGCATTATGCCCAGTACATGACCTTA
TGGGACTTTCCTACTTGGCAGTACATCTACGTATTAGTCATCGCTATTACCATGGTGATGCGGTTTTGGC
AGTACATCAATGGGCGTGGATAGCGGTTTGACTCACGGGGATTTCCAAGTCTCCACCCCATTGACGTCAA
TGGGAGTTTGTTTTGGCACCAAAATCAACGGGACTTTCCAAAATGTCGTAACAACTCCGCCCCATTGACG
CAAATGGGCGGTAGGCGTGTACGGTGGGAGGTCTATATAAGCAGAGCTCTCTGGCTAACTAGAGAACCCA
CTGCTTACTGGCTTATCGAAATTAATACGACTCACTATAGGGAGACCCAAGCTGGCTAGCGTTTAAACTT
AAGCTTGGTACCGAGCTCGGATCCATGCGGGTCACGGCGCCCCGAACCCTCCTCCTGCTGCTCTGGGGGG
CAGTGGCCCTGACCGAGACCTGGGCTGGCTCCCACTCCATGAGGTATTTCTACACCGCCATGTCCCGGCC
CGGCCGCGGGGAGCCCCGCTTCATCACCGTGGGCTACGTGGACGACACGCTGTTCGTGAGGTTCGACAGC
GACGCCACGAGTCCGAGGAAGGAGCCGCGGGCGCCATGGATAGAGCAGGAGGGGCCGGAGTATTGGGACC
GGGAGACACAGATCTCCAAGACCAACACACAGACTTACCGAGAGGACCTGCGGACCCTGCTCCGCTACTA
CAACCAGAGCGAGGCCGGGTCTCACACCCTCCAGAGGATGTTTGGCTGCGACGTGGGGCCGGACGGGCGC
CTCCTCCGCGGGTACCACCAGGACGCCTACGACGGCAAGGATTACATCGCCCTGAACGAGGACCTGAGCT
CCTGGACCGCCGCGGACACGGCGGCTCAGATCACCCAGCGCAAGTGGGAGGCGGCCCGTGTGGCGGAGCA
GCTGAGAGCCTACCTGGAGGGCGAGTGCGTGGAGTGGCTCCGCAGATACCTGGAGAACGGGAAGGAGACG
CTGCAGCGCGCGGACCCCCCAAAGACACACGTGACCCACCACCCCATCTCTGACCATGAGGCCACCCTGA
GGTGCTGGGCCCTGGGCTTCTACCCTGCGGAGATCACACTGACCTGGCAGCGGGATGGCGAGGACCAAAC
TCAGGACACTGAGCTTGTGGAGACCAGACCAGCAGGAGATAGAACCTTCCAGAAGTGGGCAGCTGTGGTG
GTGCCTTCTGGAGAAGAGCAGAGATACACATGCCATGTACAGCATGAGGGGCTGCCGAAGCCCCTCACCC
TGAGATGGGAGCCGTCTTCCCAGTCCACCGTCCCCATCGTGGGCATTGTTGCTGGCCTGGCTGTCCTAGC
AGTTGTGGTCATCGGAGCTGTGGTCGCTGCTGTGGTGTGTAGGAGGAAGAGCTCAGGTGGAAAAGGAGGG
AGCTACTCTCAGGCTGCGTGCAGCGACAGTGCCCAGGGCTCTGATGTGTCTCTCACAGCTTGAGAATTCT
GCAGATATCCAGCACAGTGGCGGCCGCTCGAGTCTAGAGGGCCCGTTTAAACCCGCTGATCAGCCTCGAC
TGTGCCTTCTAGTTGCCAGCCATCTGTTGTTTGCCCCTCCCCCGTGCCTTCCTTGACCCTGGAAGGTGCC
ACTCCCACTGTCCTTTCCTAATAAAATGAGGAAATTGCATCGCATTGTCTGAGTAGGTGTCATTCTATTC
TGGGGGGTGGGGTGGGGCAGGACAGCAAGGGGGAGGATTGGGAAGACAATAGCAGGCATGCTGGGGATGC
GGTGGGCTCTATGGCTTCTGAGGCGGAAAGAACCAGCTGGGGCTCTAGGGGGTATCCCC
[124 nt withheld, positions 2370-2493]
C
[91 nt withheld, positions 2495-2585]
A
[49 nt withheld, positions 2587-2635]
CCTTTGACGTTGGAGTCCACGTTCTTT
[37 nt withheld, positions 2663-2699]
ACCCTATCTCGGTCTATTCTTTTGATTTATAAGGGATTTTGCCGATTTCGGCCTATTGGTTAAAAAATGA
GCTGATTTAACAAAAATTTAACGCGAATTAATTCTGTGGAATGTGTGTCAGTTAGGGTGTGGAAAGTCCC
CAGGCTCCCCAGCAGGCAGAAGTATGCAAAGCATGCATCTCAATTAGTCAGCAACCAGGTGTGGAAAGTC
CCCAGGCTCCCCAGCAGGCAGAAGTATGCAAAGCATGCATCTCAATTAGTCAGCAACCATAGTCCCGCCC
CTAACTCCGCCCATCCCGCCCCTAACTCCGCCCAGTTCCGCCCATTCTCCGCCCCATGGCTGACTAATTT
TTTTTATTTATGCAGAGGCCGAGGCCGCCTCTGCCTCTGAGCTATTCCAGAAGTAGTGAGGAGGCTTTTT
TGGAGGCCTAGGCTTTTGCAAAAAGCTCCCGGGAGCTTGTATATCCATTTTCGGATCTGATCAAGAGACA
GGATGAGGATCGTTTCGCATGATTGAACAAGATGGATTGCACGCAGGTTCTCCGGCCGCTTGGGTGGAGA
GGCTATTCGGCTATGACTGGGCACAACAGACAATCGGCTGCTCTGATGCCGCCGTGTTCCGGCTGTCAGC
GCAGGGGCGCCCGGTTCTTTTTGTCAAGACCGACCTGTCCGGTGCCCTGAATGAACTGCAGGACGAGGCA
GCGCGGCTATCGTGGCTGGCCACGACGGGCGTTCCTTGCGCAGCTGTGCTCGACGTTGTCACTGAAGCGG
GAAGGGACTGGCTGCTATTGGGCGAAGTGCCGGGGCAGGATCTCCTGTCATCTCACCTTGCTCCTGCCGA
GAAAGTATCCATCATGGCTGATGCAATGCGGCGGCTGCATACGCTTGATCCGGCTACCTGCCCATTCGAC
CACCAAGCGAAACATCGCATCGAGCGAGCACGTACTCGGATGGAAGCCGGTCTTGTCGATCAGGATGATC
TGGACGAAGAGCATCAGGGGCTCGCGCCAGCCGAACTGTTCGCCAGGCTCAAGGCGCGCATGCCCGACGG
CGAGGATCTCGTCGTGACCCATGGCGATGCCTGCTTGCCGAATATCATGGTGGAAAATGGCCGCTTTTCT
GGATTCATCGACTGTGGCCGGCTGGGTGTGGCGGACCGCTATCAGGACATAGCGTTGGCTACCCGTGATA
TTGCTGAAGAGCTTGGCGGCGAATGGGCTGACCGCTTCCTCGTGCTTTACGGTATCGCCGCTCCCGATTC
GCAGCGCATCGCCTTCTATCGCCTTCTTGACGAGTTCTTCTGAGCGGGACTCTGGGGTTCGAAATGACCG
ACCAAGCGACGCCCAACCTGCCATCACGAGATTTCGATTCCACCGCCGCCTTCTATGAAAGGTTGGGCTT
CGGAATCGTTTTCCGGGACGCCGGCTGGATGATCCTCCAGCGCGGGGATCTCATGCTGGAGTTCTTCGCC
CACCCCAACTTGTTTATTGCAGCTTATAATGGTTACAAATAAAGCAATAGCATCACAAATTTCACAAATA
AAGCATTTTTTTCACTGCATTCTAGTTGTGGTTTGTCCAAACTCATCAATGTATCTTATCATGTCTGTAT
ACCGTCGACCTCTAGCTAGAGCTTGGCGTAATCATGGTCATAGCTGTTTCCTGTGTGAAATTGTTATCCG
CTCACAATTCCACACAACATACGAGCCGGAAGCATAAAGTGTAAAGCCTGGGGTGCCTAATGAGTGAGCT
AACTCACATTAATTGCGTTGCGCTCACTGCCCGCTTTCCAGTCGGGAAACCTGTCGTGCCAGCTGCATTA
ATGAATCGGCCAACGCGCGGGGAGAGGCGGTTTGCGTATTGGGCGCTCTTCCGCTTCCTCGCTCACTGAC
TCGCTGCGCTCGGTCGTTCGGCTGCGGCGAGCGGTATCAGCTCACTCAAAGGCGGTAATACGGTTATCCA
CAGAATCAGGGGATAACGCAGGAAAGAACATGTGAGCAAAAGGCCAGCAAAAGGCCAGGAACCGTAAAAA
GGCCGCGTTGCTGGCGTTTTTCCATAGGCTCCGCCCCCCTGACGAGCATCACAAAAATCGACGCTCAAGT
CAGAGGTGGCGAAACCCGACAGGACTATAAAGATACCAGGCGTTTCCCCCTGGAAGCTCCCTCGTGCGCT
CTCCTGTTCCGACCCTGCCGCTTACCGGATACCTGTCCGCCTTTCTCCCTTCGGGAASCGTGGCGCTTTC
TCATAGCTCACGCTGTAGGTATCTCAGTTCGGTGTAGGTCGTTCGCTCCAAGCTGGGCTGTGTGCACGAA
CCCCCCGTTCAGCCCGACCGCTGCGCCTTATCCGGTAACTATCGTCTTGAGTCCAACCCGGTAAGACACG
ACTTATCGCCACTGGCAGCAGCCACTGGTAACAGGATTAGCAGAGCGAGGTATGTAGGCGGTGCTACAGA
GTTCTTGAAGTGGTGGCCTAACTACGGCTACACTAGAAGAACAGTATTTGGTATCTGCGCTCTGCTGAAG
CCAGTTACCTTCGGAAAAAGAGTTGGTAGCTCTTGATCCGGCAAACAAACCACCGCTGGTAGCGGTGGTT
TTTTTGTTTGCAAGCAGCAGATTACGCGCAGAAAAAAAGGATCTCAAGAAGATCCTTTGATCTTTTCTAC
GGGGTCTGACGCTCAGTGGAACGAAAACTCACGTTAAGGGATTTTGGTCATGAGATTATCAAAAAGGATC
TTCACCTAGATCCTTTTAAATTAAAAATGAAGTTTTAAATCAATCTAAAGTATATATGAGTAAACTTGGT
CTGACAGTTACCAATGCTTAATCAGTGAGGCACCTATCTCAGCGATCTGTCTATTTCGTTCATCCATAGT
TGCCTGACTCCCCGTCGTGTAGATAACTACGATACGGGAGGGCTTACCATCTGGCCCCAGTGCTGCAATG
ATACCGCGAGACCCACGCTCACCGGCTCCAGATTTATCAGCAATAAACCAGCCAGCCGGAAGGGCCGAGC
GCAGAAGTGGTCCTGCAACTTTATCCGCCTCCATCCAGTCTATTAATTGTTGCCGGGAAGCTAGAGTAAG
TAGTTCGCCAGTTAATAGTTTGCGCAACGTTGTTGCCATTGCTACAGGCATCGTGGTGTCACGCTCGTCG
TTTGGTATGGCTTCATTCAGCTCCGGTTCCCAACGATCAAGGCGAGTTACATGATCCCCCATGTTGTGCA
AAAAAGCGGTTAGCTCCTTCGGTCCTCCGATCGTTGTCAGAAGTAASTTGGCCGCAGTGTTATCACTCAT
GGTTATGGCAGCACTGCATAATTCTCTTACTGTCATGCCATCCGTAAGATGCTTTTCTGTGACTGGTGAG
TACTCAACCAAGTCATTCTGAGAATAGTGTATGCGGCGACCGAGTTGCTCTTGCCCGGCGTCAATACGGG
ATAATACCGCGCCACATAGCAGAACTTTAAAAGTGCTCATCATTGGAAAACGTTCTTCGGGGCGAAAACT
CTCAAGGATCTTACCGCTGTTGAGATCCAGTTCGATGTAACCCACTCGTGCACCCAACTGATCTTCAGCA
TCTTTTACTTTCACCAGCGTTTCTGGGTGAGCAAAAACAGGAAGGCAAAATGCCGCAAAAAAGGGAATAA
GGGCGACACGGAAATGTTGAATACTCATACTCTTCCTTTTTCAATATTATTGAAGCATTTATCAGGGTTA
TTGTCTCATGAGCGGATACATATTTGAATGTATTTAGAAAAATAAACAAATAGGGGTTCCGCGCACATTT
CCCCGAAAAGTGCCACCTGACGTC
