>Addgene plasmid #203267 | B*47:01:01 | depositor partial sequence | sequence record 394197 | HLA:HLA00332 B*47:01:01:01 1089 bp (K62)
ATGCGGGTCACGGCGCCCCGAACCCTCCTCCTGCTGCTCTGGGGGGCAGTGGCCCTGACCGAGACCTGGG
CTGGCTCCCACTCCATGAGGTATTTCTACACCGCCATGTCCCGGCCCGGCCGCGGGGAGCCCCGCTTCAT
CACCGTGGGCTACGTGGACGACACGCTGTTCGTGAGGTTCGACAGCGACGCCACGAGTCCGAGGAAGGAG
CCGCGGGCGCCATGGATAGAGCAGGAGGGGCCGGAGTATTGGGACCGGGAGACACAGATCTCCAAGACCA
ACACACAGACTTACCGAGAGGACCTGCGGACCCTGCTCCGCTACTACAACCAGAGCGAGGCCGGGTCTCA
CACCCTCCAGAGGATGTTTGGCTGCGACGTGGGGCCGGACGGGCGCCTCCTCCGCGGGTACCACCAGGAC
GCCTACGACGGCAAGGATTACATCGCCCTGAACGAGGACCTGAGCTCCTGGACCGCCGCGGACACGGCGG
CTCAGATCACCCAGCGCAAGTGGGAGGCGGCCCGTGTGGCGGAGCAGCTGAGAGCCTACCTGGAGGGCGA
GTGCGTGGAGTGGCTCCGCAGATACCTGGAGAACGGGAAGGAGACGCTGCAGCGCGCGGACCCCCCAAAG
ACACACGTGACCCACCACCCCATCTCTGACCATGAGGCCACCCTGAGGTGCTGGGCCCTGGGCTTCTACC
CTGCGGAGATCACACTGACCTGGCAGCGGGATGGCGAGGACCAAACTCAGGACACTGAGCTTGTGGAGAC
CAGACCAGCAGGAGATAGAACCTTCCAGAAGTGGGCAGCTGTGGTGGTGCCTTCTGGAGAAGAGCAGAGA
TACACATGCCATGTACAGCATGAGGGGCTGCCGAAGCCCCTCACCCTGAGATGGGAGCCGTCTTCCCAGT
CCACCGTCCCCATCGTGGGCATTGTTGCTGGCCTGGCTGTCCTAGCAGTTGTGGTCATCGGAGCTGTGGT
CGCTGCTGTGGTGTGTAGGAGGAAGAGCTCAGGTGGAAAAGGAGGGAGCTACTCTCAGGCTGCGTGCAGC
GACAGTGCCCAGGGCTCTGATGTGTCTCTCACAGCTTGA
